Addgene plasmid #247927: pSquash2_SFFV-eGFP-NR3C1-IRES-mCherry_NeomycinR
Purpose: Overexpression vector for eGFP tagged GR or NR3C1. Monitor post-translational degradation of GR via EGFP:mCherry ratio. Contains neomycin-resistance selection marker.
Depositing lab: Benjamin Ebert & Jonathan Tsai. Depositing organization: Dana-Farber Cancer Institute. Publication: UBR5 forms ligand-dependent complexes on chromatin to regulate nuclear hormone receptor stability. Tsai JM, Aguirre JD, Li YD, Brown J, Focht V, Kater L, Kempf G, Sandoval B, Schmitt S, Rutter JC, Galli P, Sandate CR, Cutler JA, Zou C, Donovan KA, Lumpkin RJ, Cavadini S, Park PMC, Sievers Q, Hatton C, Ener E, Regalado BD, Sperling MT, Slabicki M, Kim J, Zon R, Zhang Z, Miller PG, Belizaire R, Sperling AS, Fischer ES, Irizarry R, Armstrong SA, Thoma NH, Ebert BL. Mol Cell. 2023 Aug 3;83(15):2753-2767.e10. doi: 10.1016/j.molcel.2023.06.028. Epub 2023 Jul 20. PubMed 37478846.
Backbone
  Vector backbone: Squash2
  Vector type: Mammalian Expression, Lentiviral
  Selectable markers: Neomycin (select with G418)
Growth in bacteria
  Bacterial resistance: Ampicillin, 100 μg/mL
  Growth temperature: 37°C
  Growth strain: NEB Stable
  Copy number: High Copy
Gene/Insert
  Gene/Insert name: Glucocorticoid Receptor (alt names: NR3C1; GR)
  Species: H. sapiens (human)
  Insert size (bp): 2334
  Entrez Gene: NR3C1 (a.k.a. GCCR, GCR, GCRST, GR, GRL)
  Tag / fusion protein: eGFP (N terminal on insert)
Terms and licenses: Academic/Nonprofit Terms; Industry Terms: Not Available to Industry
How to cite: pSquash2_SFFV-eGFP-NR3C1-IRES-mCherry_NeomycinR was a gift from Benjamin Ebert & Jonathan Tsai (Addgene plasmid # 247927 ; http://n2t.net/addgene:247927 ; RRID:Addgene_247927)
