[The description below was written by a language model from this plasmid's Addgene catalogue record and pLannotate feature annotations shown in this document.]
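Description:
pSquash2_SFFV-eGFP-NR3C1-IRES-mCherry_NeomycinR is a roughly 13 kb lentiviral transfer plasmid on the Squash2 backbone, built for stable overexpression of a fluorescently tagged human glucocorticoid receptor (GR, NR3C1) in mammalian cells. In bacteria it is maintained through a high-copy ColE1/pUC-type origin with ampicillin resistance; an f1 origin and remnants of a pBluescript-style cloning region (lac promoter/operator, T3 and T7 promoters, lacZα fragment) are also present. The viral portion has a third-generation layout: an RSV promoter drives a truncated HIV-1 5' LTR, followed by the Ψ packaging signal with a partial gag sequence, the Rev response element, a cPPT/CTS, WPRE, and a self-inactivating ΔU3 3' LTR, with an SV40 poly(A) signal and SV40 origin downstream.

The main cassette is a bicistronic reporter driven by the spleen focus-forming virus (SFFV) promoter. EGFP is fused to the N terminus of NR3C1, and an EMCV IRES on the same transcript directs independent translation of mCherry. Because both proteins come from one mRNA, mCherry acts as an internal control for transcription and copy number, so the EGFP:mCherry ratio reports specifically on changes in GR protein abundance, i.e. post-translational degradation or stabilisation. A second cassette, placed after the cPPT/CTS, uses the EF-1α core promoter with its intron A to express the neomycin phosphotransferase gene, allowing G418 selection of transduced cells. The construct is intended for monitoring GR stability by fluorescence ratio, and the associated work concerns ligand-dependent regulation of nuclear hormone receptor stability.
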