Features (pLannotate 1.2.2; 34 found; start..end, strand, type, name):
      1..43      +  rep_origin     RSF ori (fragment): Plasmids containing the RSF 1030 origin of replication can be propagated in E. coli cells that contain additional plasmids with compatible origins.
     45..137     +  CDS            lacI (fragment): lac repressor; lacI; The lac repressor binds to the lac operator to inhibit transcription in E. coli. This inhibition can be relieved by adding lactose or isopropyl-β-D-thiogalactopyranoside (IPTG).
    150..171     +  protein_bind   CAP binding site: CAP binding activates transcription in the presence of cAMP. E. coli catabolite activator protein
    186..216     +  promoter       lac promoter: promoter for the E. coli lac operon
    220..242     +  protein_bind   lac operator (fragment): The lac repressor binds to the lac operator to inhibit transcription in E. coli. This inhibition can be relieved by adding lactose or isopropyl-β-D-thiogalactopyranoside (IPTG). lac repressor encoded by lacI
    285..303     +  promoter       T3 promoter: promoter for bacteriophage T3 RNA polymerase
    331..557     +  promoter       RSV promoter: Rous sarcoma virus enhancer/promoter
    558..738     +  LTR            5' LTR (truncated): truncated 5' long terminal repeat (LTR) from HIV-1
    785..910     +  misc_feature   HIV-1 Ψ: packaging signal of human immunodeficiency virus type 1
    894..1257    +  CDS            HIV-1 gag (fragment): gag protein from human immunodeficiency virus 1; gag
   1403..1636    +  misc_feature   RRE: The Rev response element (RRE) of HIV-1 allows for Rev-dependent mRNA export from the nucleus to the cytoplasm.
   2013..2039    +  CDS            Rev (fragment): human immunodeficiency virus 1 (HIV-1) Rev protein; rev; enhances nuclear export of unspliced and incompletely spliced viral mRNAs
   2067..2468    +  promoter       SFFV promoter: spleen focus-forming virus long terminal repeat (LTR) promoter
   2478..2501    +  misc_feature   MCS (fragment): pBluescript multiple cloning site
   2517..3233    +  CDS            EGFP: EGFP is a basic (constitutively fluorescent) green fluorescent protein published in 1996, derived from Aequorea victoria. It is reported to be a rapidly-maturing weak dimer with moderate acid sensitivity.
   3264..5594    +  CDS            NR3C1: GCR_HUMAN - Also known as GRL. Experimental evidence at protein level: Swiss-Prot protein existence level 1. [Isoform Alpha-D3]: Has lowest transcriptional activation activity of all isoforms created by alternative initiation (PubMed:15866175, PubMed:23820903). Has transcriptional repression activity (PubMed:23303127). From Homo sapiens (Human).
   5624..6210    +  misc_feature   IRES2: internal ribosome entry site (IRES) of the encephalomyocarditis virus (EMCV)
   6226..6933    +  CDS            mCherry: mCherry is a basic (constitutively fluorescent) red fluorescent protein published in 2004, derived from Discosoma sp.. It is reported to be a very rapidly-maturing monomer with low acid sensitivity.
   6992..7109    +  misc_feature   cPPT/CTS: central polypurine tract and central termination sequence of HIV-1
   7170..7236    +  CDS            small t antigen (fragment): SV40 (simian virus 40) small t antigen
   7262..7473    +  promoter       EF-1α core promoter: core promoter for human elongation factor EF-1α
   7474..8412    +  intron         EF-1α intron A: intron upstream of the start codon of human EF-1α
   8434..9225    +  CDS            neo: KKA2_KLEPN - Also known as kan, nptII. Experimental evidence at protein level: Swiss-Prot protein existence level 1. Resistance to kanamycin, neomycin, paromomycin, ribostamycin, butirosin and gentamicin B. From Klebsiella pneumoniae.
   9253..9841    +  misc_feature   WPRE: woodchuck hepatitis virus posttranscriptional regulatory element
   9892..9911    +  misc_feature   cPPT/CTS (fragment): central polypurine tract and central termination sequence of HIV-1
   9913..10146   +  LTR            3' LTR (ΔU3): self-inactivating 3' long terminal repeat (LTR) from HIV-1
  10224..10345   +  polyA_signal   SV40 poly(A) signal: SV40 polyadenylation signal
  10385..10520   +  rep_origin     SV40 ori: SV40 origin of replication
  10541..10559   -  promoter       T7 promoter: promoter for bacteriophage T7 RNA polymerase
  10567..10722   +  CDS            lacZα (fragment): LacZα fragment of β-galactosidase; lacZ fragment
  10727..11155   +  rep_origin     f1 ori (sequence partly withheld): f1 bacteriophage origin of replication; arrow indicates direction of (+) strand synthesis
  11208..11312   +  promoter       AmpR promoter: bla
  11313..12173   +  CDS            AmpR: β-lactamase; bla; confers resistance to ampicillin, carbenicillin, and related antibiotics
  12344..12932   +  rep_origin     ori: high-copy-number ColE1/pMB1/pBR322/pUC origin of replication
>Addgene plasmid #247927 | pSquash2_SFFV-eGFP-NR3C1-IRES-mCherry_NeomycinR | addgene full sequence | sequence record 496528 | Addgene NGS Result
CGAACGACCGAGCGCAGCGAGTCAGTGAGCGAGGAAGCGGAAGAGCGCCCAATACGCAAACCGCCTCTCC
CCGCGCGTTGGCCGATTCATTAATGCAGCTGGCACGACAGGTTTCCCGACTGGAAAGCGGGCAGTGAGCG
CAACGCAATTAATGTGAGTTAGCTCACTCATTAGGCACCCCAGGCTTTACACTTTATGCTTCCGGCTCGT
ATGTTGTGTGGAATTGTGAGCGGATAACAATTTCACACAGGAAACAGCTATGACCATGATTACGCCAAGC
GCGCAATTAACCCTCACTAAAGGGAACAAAAGCTGGAGCTGCAAGCTTAATGTAGTCTTATGCAATACTC
TTGTAGTCTTGCAACATGGTAACGATGAGTTAGCAACATGCCTTACAAGGAGAGAAAAAGCACCGTGCAT
GCCGATTGGTGGAAGTAAGGTGGTACGATCGTGCCTTATTAGGAAGGCAACAGACGGGTCTGACATGGAT
TGGACGAACCACTGAATTGCCGCATTGCAGAGATATTGTATTTAAGTGCCTAGCTCGATACATAAACGGG
TCTCTCTGGTTAGACCAGATCTGAGCCTGGGAGCTCTCTGGCTAACTAGGGAACCCACTGCTTAAGCCTC
AATAAAGCTTGCCTTGAGTGCTTCAAGTAGTGTGTGCCCGTCTGTTGTGTGACTCTGGTAACTAGAGATC
CCTCAGACCCTTTTAGTCAGTGTGGAAAATCTCTAGCAGTGGCGCCCGAACAGGGACTTGAAAGCGAAAG
GGAAACCAGAGGAGCTCTCTCGACGCAGGACTCGGCTTGCTGAAGCGCGCACGGCAAGAGGCGAGGGGCG
GCGACTGGTGAGTACGCCAAAAATTTTGACTAGCGGAGGCTAGAAGGAGAGAGATGGGTGCGAGAGCGTC
AGTATTAAGCGGGGGAGAATTAGATCGCGATGGGAAAAAATTCGGTTAAGGCCAGGGGGAAAGAAAAAAT
ATAAATTAAAACATATAGTATGGGCAAGCAGGGAGCTAGAACGATTCGCAGTTAATCCTGGCCTGTTAGA
AACATCAGAAGGCTGTAGACAAATACTGGGACAGCTACAACCATCCCTTCAGACAGGATCAGAAGAACTT
AGATCATTATATAATACAGTAGCAACCCTCTATTGTGTGCATCAAAGGATAGAGATAAAAGACACCAAGG
AAGCTTTAGACAAGATAGAGGAAGAGCAAAACAAAAGTAAGACCACCGCACAGCAAGCGGCCGCTGATCT
TCAGACCTGGAGGAGGAGATATGAGGGACAATTGGAGAAGTGAATTATATAAATATAAAGTAGTAAAAAT
TGAACCATTAGGAGTAGCACCCACCAAGGCAAAGAGAAGAGTGGTGCAGAGAGAAAAAAGAGCAGTGGGA
ATAGGAGCTTTGTTCCTTGGGTTCTTGGGAGCAGCAGGAAGCACTATGGGCGCAGCGTCAATGACGCTGA
CGGTACAGGCCAGACAATTATTGTCTGGTATAGTGCAGCAGCAGAACAATTTGCTGAGGGCTATTGAGGC
GCAACAGCATCTGTTGCAACTCACAGTCTGGGGCATCAAGCAGCTCCAGGCAAGAATCCTGGCTGTGGAA
AGATACCTAAAGGATCAACAGCTCCTGGGGATTTGGGGTTGCTCTGGAAAACTCATTTGCACCACTGCTG
TGCCTTGGAATGCTAGTTGGAGTAATAAATCTCTGGAACAGATTTGGAATCACACGACCTGGATGGAGTG
GGACAGAGAAATTAACAATTACACAAGCTTAATACACTCCTTAATTGAAGAATCGCAAAACCAGCAAGAA
AAGAATGAACAAGAATTATTGGAATTAGATAAATGGGCAAGTTTGTGGAATTGGTTTAACATAACAAATT
GGCTGTGGTATATAAAATTATTCATAATGATAGTAGGAGGCTTGGTAGGTTTAAGAATAGTTTTTGCTGT
ACTTTCTATAGTGAATAGAGTTAGGCAGGGATATTCACCATTATCGTTTCAGACCCACCTCCCAACCCCG
AGGGGACCCTATTCCAGCACATATGAGCTAGCTGCAGTAACGCCATTTTGCAAGGCATGGAAAAATACCA
AACCAAGAATAGAGAAGTTCAGATCAAGGGCGGGTACATGAAAATAGCTAACGTTGGGCCAAACAGGATA
TCTGCGGTGAGCAGTTTCGGCCCCGGCCCGGGGCCAAGAACAGATGGTCACCGCAGTTTCGGCCCCGGCC
CGAGGCCAAGAACAGATGGTCCCCAGATATGGCCCAACCCTCAGCAGTTTCTTAAGACCCATCAGATGTT
TCCAGGCTCCCCCAAGGACCTGAAATGACCCTGCGCCTTATTTGAATTAACCAATCAGCCTGCTTCTCGC
TTCTGTTCGCGCGCTTCTGCTTCCCGAGCTCTATAAAAGAGCTCACAACCCCTCACTCGGCGCGCCAGTC
CTCCGACAGACTGAGTCGGCCGGTCGAATCAAGCTTATCGATACCGTCGACTCCGGAATAGCCACCATGG
TGAGCAAGGGCGAGGAGCTGTTCACCGGGGTGGTGCCCATCCTGGTCGAGCTGGACGGCGACGTAAACGG
CCACAAGTTCAGCGTGTCCGGCGAGGGCGAGGGCGATGCCACCTACGGCAAGCTGACCCTGAAGTTCATC
TGCACCACCGGCAAGCTGCCCGTGCCCTGGCCCACCCTCGTGACCACCCTGACCTACGGCGTGCAGTGCT
TCAGCCGCTACCCCGACCACATGAAGCAGCACGACTTCTTCAAGTCCGCCATGCCCGAAGGCTACGTCCA
GGAGCGCACCATCTTCTTCAAGGACGACGGCAACTACAAGACCCGCGCCGAGGTGAAGTTCGAGGGCGAC
ACCCTGGTGAACCGCATCGAGCTGAAGGGCATCGACTTCAAGGAGGACGGCAACATCCTGGGGCACAAGC
TGGAGTACAACTACAACAGCCACAACGTCTATATCATGGCCGACAAGCAGAAGAACGGCATCAAGGTGAA
CTTCAAGATCCGCCACAACATCGAGGACGGCAGCGTGCAGCTCGCCGACCACTACCAGCAGAACACCCCC
ATCGGCGACGGCCCCGTGCTGCTGCCCGACAACCACTACCTGAGCACCCAGTCCGCCCTGAGCAAAGACC
CCAACGAGAAGCGCGATCACATGGTCCTGCTGGAGTTCGTGACCGCCGCCGGGATCACTCTCGGCATGGA
CGAGCTGTACAAGGGCGGCGGCGGCTCCGGCGGCGGCGGCTCCATGGACTCTAAAGAGTCTCTGACGCCG
GGGAGAGAGGAAAATCCTTCATCAGTGCTCGCGCAGGAGCGCGGAGATGTCATGGATTTTTATAAGACGC
TCAGGGGCGGGGCGACGGTGAAAGTGTCCGCATCCTCTCCCAGCTTGGCGGTCGCGTCCCAATCTGACTC
TAAGCAGCGCAGATTGCTCGTGGACTTCCCTAAAGGGTCTGTAAGCAATGCCCAGCAACCGGATCTGTCA
AAAGCTGTCAGTCTCTCAATGGGCCTGTACATGGGCGAAACCGAAACCAAAGTGATGGGCAACGACCTCG
GTTTTCCCCAGCAGGGCCAAATTTCACTGTCTAGCGGTGAGACAGATCTTAAGCTCCTTGAAGAATCAAT
TGCGAACCTCAATCGCTCTACCTCAGTCCCGGAGAATCCCAAAAGTAGTGCCTCTACGGCGGTGAGCGCC
GCACCAACAGAGAAAGAATTCCCGAAAACACATTCCGACGTATCCAGTGAGCAGCAACATCTTAAGGGAC
AGACCGGAACAAATGGTGGTAATGTCAAACTTTATACCACAGACCAGTCAACGTTTGACATTCTCCAGGA
TCTGGAATTTAGTAGTGGATCCCCCGGGAAGGAAACAAACGAGTCACCGTGGCGCTCTGACCTCCTGATC
GATGAGAATTGCCTTCTGTCACCGCTGGCGGGGGAGGATGACAGCTTTCTGTTGGAAGGTAATTCCAATG
AAGACTGCAAACCTCTTATACTGCCTGATACTAAGCCGAAAATCAAGGACAATGGAGATCTCGTACTCAG
TTCACCGAGTAACGTAACTCTCCCTCAGGTGAAGACTGAAAAGGAGGATTTCATAGAGCTCTGCACGCCT
GGTGTAATCAAGCAGGAGAAGCTCGGTACCGTGTACTGCCAGGCTTCCTTTCCAGGAGCGAATATAATTG
GAAATAAAATGAGTGCAATTAGTGTACATGGGGTATCAACAAGCGGAGGTCAAATGTACCATTATGATAT
GAATACTGCATCTTTGTCACAGCAACAGGACCAAAAACCTATATTTAATGTCATCCCCCCTATACCCGTA
GGGTCAGAGAACTGGAATCGGTGTCAAGGCTCAGGTGACGACAACCTGACCTCATTGGGGACATTGAATT
TTCCCGGAAGAACGGTTTTTTCTAACGGGTATAGTAGTCCTTCCATGAGACCAGACGTGTCTAGTCCCCC
TTCTTCCAGTAGTACTGCCACTACAGGCCCGCCTCCTAAATTGTGTCTGGTGTGCTCTGACGAGGCTTCC
GGTTGTCATTATGGTGTATTGACCTGTGGTAGCTGTAAAGTTTTTTTTAAAAGAGCTGTAGAAGGTCAAC
ACAATTACCTCTGTGCCGGACGAAATGACTGCATCATCGATAAAATTCGGCGGAAAAACTGCCCGGCGTG
CCGGTATCGGAAATGCCTGCAAGCTGGTATGAATCTTGAAGCACGCAAGACTAAGAAGAAGATTAAAGGG
ATCCAGCAGGCGACAACCGGAGTCTCCCAAGAGACTTCCGAGAACCCAGGTAATAAAACCATCGTACCAG
CGACGCTTCCACAACTCACACCAACTCTTGTGTCTTTGCTTGAGGTGATCGAGCCAGAAGTCTTGTATGC
TGGGTACGACTCTTCAGTTCCTGATAGCACTTGGAGAATTATGACTACCCTTAACATGCTTGGAGGCCGA
CAAGTTATTGCAGCGGTCAAGTGGGCCAAAGCTATCCCAGGCTTTCGAAATCTCCACCTCGACGACCAGA
TGACGTTGTTGCAATACTCCTGGATGTTTCTCATGGCGTTCGCCTTGGGCTGGAGATCCTACAGACAGAG
CAGTGCGAACTTGCTCTGTTTTGCGCCAGACTTGATAATCAATGAACAGCGAATGACATTGCCCTGTATG
TATGATCAATGCAAACATATGCTGTATGTTTCTTCTGAATTGCATCGGCTGCAAGTTAGTTACGAGGAGT
ATCTGTGCATGAAGACCCTTTTGCTTCTCTCATCAGTACCAAAAGACGGTTTGAAGAGCCAGGAGCTCTT
TGATGAGATCAGAATGACTTATATTAAGGAGCTCGGCAAGGCCATTGTAAAACGAGAAGGCAACAGTAGT
CAAAATTGGCAAAGATTCTACCAGCTGACTAAGCTCCTCGATTCAATGCACGAAGTGGTTGAGAACCTCC
TTAATTACTGCTTCCAGACGTTCCTCGATAAGACAATGAGTATAGAATTCCCGGAGATGCTCGCGGAAAT
CATCACCAATCAGATTCCCAAGTACTCAAACGGTAATATAAAAAAACTTCTGTTCCACCAAAAATGATAA
ATGCATGAGTAACTGAGGATCCGCCCCTCTCCCTCCCCCCCCCCTAACGTTACTGGCCGAAGCCGCTTGG
AATAAGGCCGGTGTGCGTTTGTCTATATGTTATTTTCCACCATATTGCCGTCTTTTGGCAATGTGAGGGC
CCGGAAACCTGGCCCTGTCTTCTTGACGAGCATTCCTAGGGGTCTTTCCCCTCTCGCCAAAGGAATGCAA
GGTCTGTTGAATGTCGTGAAGGAAGCAGTTCCTCTGGAAGCTTCTTGAAGACAAACAACGTCTGTAGCGA
CCCTTTGCAGGCAGCGGAACCCCCCACCTGGCGACAGGTGCCTCTGCGGCCAAAAGCCACGTGTATAAGA
TACACCTGCAAAGGCGGCACAACCCCAGTGCCACGTTGTGAGTTGGATAGTTGTGGAAAGAGTCAAATGG
CTCTCCTCAAGCGTATTCAACAAGGGGCTGAAGGATGCCCAGAAGGTACCCCATTGTATGGGATCTGATC
TGGGGCCTCGGTACACATGCTTTACATGTGTTTAGTCGAGGTTAAAAAAACGTCTAGGCCCCCCGAACCA
CGGGGACGTGGTTTTCCTTTGAAAAACACGATGATAATATGGCCACAACCCTGGAATTCGCCACCATGGT
GAGCAAGGGCGAGGAGGATAACATGGCCATCATCAAGGAGTTCATGCGCTTCAAGGTGCACATGGAGGGC
TCCGTGAACGGCCACGAGTTCGAGATCGAGGGCGAGGGCGAGGGCCGCCCCTACGAGGGCACCCAGACCG
CCAAGCTGAAGGTGACCAAGGGTGGCCCCCTGCCCTTCGCCTGGGACATCCTGTCCCCTCAGTTCATGTA
CGGCTCCAAGGCCTACGTGAAGCACCCCGCCGACATCCCCGACTACTTGAAGCTGTCCTTCCCCGAGGGC
TTCAAGTGGGAGCGCGTGATGAACTTCGAGGACGGCGGCGTGGTGACCGTGACCCAGGACTCCTCCCTGC
AGGACGGCGAGTTCATCTACAAGGTGAAGCTGCGCGGCACCAACTTCCCCTCCGACGGCCCCGTAATGCA
GAAGAAGACCATGGGCTGGGAGGCCTCCTCCGAGCGGATGTACCCCGAGGACGGCGCCCTGAAGGGCGAG
ATCAAGCAGAGGCTGAAGCTGAAGGACGGCGGCCACTACGACGCTGAGGTCAAGACCACCTACAAGGCCA
AGAAGCCCGTGCAGCTGCCCGGCGCCTACAACGTCAACATCAAGTTGGACATCACCTCCCACAACGAGGA
CTACACCATCGTGGAACAGTACGAACGCGCCGAGGGCCGCCACTCCACCGGCGGCATGGACGAGCTGTAC
AAGTAAACTAGTAAGCTTGGCGTAACTAGATCTTGAGACAAATGGCAGTATTCATCCACAATTTTAAAAG
AAAAGGGGGGATTGGGGGGTACAGTGCAGGGGAAAGAATAGTAGACATAATAGCAACAGACATACAAACT
AAAGAATTACAAAAACAAATTACAAAAATTCAAAATTTTCGGGTTTATTACAGGGACAGCAGAGATCCAC
TTTGGGCTCGAGGGGGCCCGGGTGCAAAGATGGATAAAGTTTTAAACAGAGAGGAATCTTTGCAGCTAAT
GGACCTTCTAGGTCTTGAAAGGAGTGGGAATTGGCTCCGGTGCCCGTCAGTGGGCAGAGCGCACATCGCC
CACAGTCCCCGAGAAGTTGGGGGGAGGGGTCGGCAATTGATCCGGTGCCTAGAGAAGGTGGCGCGGGGTA
AACTGGGAAAGTGATGTCGTGTACTGGCTCCGCCTTTTTCCCGAGGGTGGGGGAGAACCGTATATAAGTG
CAGTAGTCGCCGTGAACGTTCTTTTTCGCAACGGGTTTGCCGCCAGAACACAGGTAAGTGCCGTGTGTGG
TTCCCGCGGGCCTGGCCTCTTTACGGGTTATGGCCCTTGCGTGCCTTGAATTACTTCCACCTGGCTGCAG
TACGTGATTCTTGATCCCGAGCTTCGGGTTGGAAGTGGGTGGGAGAGTTCGAGGCCTTGCGCTTAAGGAG
CCCCTTCGCCTCGTGCTTGAGTTGAGGCCTGGCCTGGGCGCTGGGGCCGCCGCGTGCGAATCTGGTGGCA
CCTTCGCGCCTGTCTCGCTGCTTTCGATAAGTCTCTAGCCATTTAAAATTTTTGATGACCTGCTGCGACG
CTTTTTTTCTGGCAAGATAGTCTTGTAAATGCGGGCCAAGATCTGCACACTGGTATTTCGGTTTTTGGGG
CCGCGGGCGGCGACGGGGCCCGTGCGTCCCAGCGCACATGTTCGGCGAGGCGGGGCCTGCGAGCGCGGCC
ACCGAGAATCGGACGGGGGTAGTCTCAAGCTGGCCGGCCTGCTCTGGTGCCTGGCCTCGCGCCGCCGTGT
ATCGCCCCGCCCTGGGCGGCAAGGCTGGCCCGGTCGGCACCAGTTGCGTGAGCGGAAAGATGGCCGCTTC
CCGGCCCTGCTGCAGGGAGCTCAAAATGGAGGACGCGGCGCTCGGGAGAGCGGGCGGGTGAGTCACCCAC
ACAAAGGAAAAGGGCCTTTCCGTCCTCAGCCGTCGCTTCATGTGACTCCACGGAGTACCGGGCGCCGTCC
AGGCACCTCGATTAGTTCTCGAGCTTTTGGAGTACGTCGTCTTTAGGTTGGGGGGAGGGGTTTTATGCGA
TGGAGTTTCCCCACACTGAGTGGGTGGAGACTGAAGTTAGGCCAGCTTGGCACTTGATGTAATTCTCCTT
GGAATTTGCCCTTTTTGAGTTTGGATCTTGGTTCATTCTCAAGCCTCAGACAGTGGTTCAAAGTTTTTTT
CTTCCATTTCAGGTGTCGTGACGTACGGCCACCATGATTGAACAAGATGGATTGCACGCAGGTTCTCCGG
CCGCTTGGGTGGAGAGGCTATTCGGCTATGACTGGGCACAACAGACAATCGGCTGCTCTGATGCCGCCGT
GTTCCGGCTGTCAGCGCAGGGGCGCCCGGTTCTTTTTGTCAAGACCGACCTGTCCGGTGCCCTGAATGAA
CTGCAGGACGAGGCAGCGCGGCTATCGTGGCTGGCCACGACGGGCGTTCCTTGCGCAGCTGTGCTCGACG
TTGTCACTGAAGCGGGAAGGGACTGGCTGCTATTGGGCGAAGTGCCGGGGCAGGATCTCCTGTCATCTCA
CCTTGCTCCTGCCGAGAAAGTATCCATCATGGCTGATGCAATGCGGCGGCTGCATACGCTTGATCCGGCT
ACCTGCCCATTCGACCACCAAGCGAAACATCGCATCGAGCGAGCACGTACTCGGATGGAAGCCGGTCTTG
TCGATCAGGATGATCTGGACGAAGAGCATCAGGGGCTCGCGCCAGCCGAACTGTTCGCCAGGCTCAAGGC
GCGCATGCCCGACGGCGAGGATCTCGTCGTGACCCATGGCGATGCCTGCTTGCCGAATATCATGGTGGAA
AATGGCCGCTTTTCTGGATTCATCGACTGTGGCCGGCTGGGTGTGGCGGACCGCTATCAGGACATAGCGT
TGGCTACCCGTGATATTGCTGAAGAGCTTGGCGGCGAATGGGCTGACCGCTTCCTCGTGCTTTACGGTAT
CGCCGCTCCCGATTCGCAGCGCATCGCCTTCTATCGCCTTCTTGACGAGTTCTTCCTGCAGGGATAAACG
CGTTAAGTCGACAATCAACCTCTGGATTACAAAATTTGTGAAAGATTGACTGGTATTCTTAACTATGTTG
CTCCTTTTACGCTATGTGGATACGCTGCTTTAATGCCTTTGTATCATGCTATTGCTTCCCGTATGGCTTT
CATTTTCTCCTCCTTGTATAAATCCTGGTTGCTGTCTCTTTATGAGGAGTTGTGGCCCGTTGTCAGGCAA
CGTGGCGTGGTGTGCACTGTGTTTGCTGACGCAACCCCCACTGGTTGGGGCATTGCCACCACCTGTCAGC
TCCTTTCCGGGACTTTCGCTTTCCCCCTCCCTATTGCCACGGCGGAACTCATCGCCGCCTGCCTTGCCCG
CTGCTGGACAGGGGCTCGGCTGTTGGGCACTGACAATTCCGTGGTGTTGTCGGGGAAATCATCGTCCTTT
CCTTGGCTGCTCGCCTGTGTTGCCACCTGGATTCTGCGCGGGACGTCCTTCTGCTACGTCCCTTCGGCCC
TCAATCCAGCGGACCTTCCTTCCCGCGGCCTGCTGCCGGCTCTGCGGCCTCTTCCGCGTCTTCGCCTTCG
CCCTCAGACGAGTCGGATCTCCCTTTGGGCCGCCTCCCCGCGTCGACTTTAAGACCAATGACTTACAAGG
CAGCTGTAGATCTTAGCCACTTTTTAAAAGAAAAGGGGGGACTGGAAGGGCTAATTCACTCCCAACGAAG
ACAAGATCTGCTTTTTGCTTGTACTGGGTCTCTCTGGTTAGACCAGATCTGAGCCTGGGAGCTCTCTGGC
TAACTAGGGAACCCACTGCTTAAGCCTCAATAAAGCTTGCCTTGAGTGCTTCAAGTAGTGTGTGCCCGTC
TGTTGTGTGACTCTGGTAACTAGAGATCCCTCAGACCCTTTTAGTCAGTGTGGAAAATCTCTAGCAGTAC
GTATAGTAGTTCATGTCATCTTATTATTCAGTATTTATAACTTGCAAAGAAATGAATATCAGAGAGTGAG
AGGAACTTGTTTATTGCAGCTTATAATGGTTACAAATAAAGCAATAGCATCACAAATTTCACAAATAAAG
CATTTTTTTCACTGCATTCTAGTTGTGGTTTGTCCAAACTCATCAATGTATCTTATCATGTCTGGCTCTA
GCTATCCCGCCCCTAACTCCGCCCATCCCGCCCCTAACTCCGCCCAGTTCCGCCCATTCTCCGCCCCATG
GCTGACTAATTTTTTTTATTTATGCAGAGGCCGAGGCCGCCTCGGCCTCTGAGCTATTCCAGAAGTAGTG
AGGAGGCTTTTTTGGAGGCCTAGGGACGTACCCAATTCGCCCTATAGTGAGTCGTATTACGCGCGCTCAC
TGGCCGTCGTTTTACAACGTCGTGACTGGGAAAACCCTGGCGTTACCCAACTTAATCGCCTTGCAGCACA
TCCCCCTTTCGCCAGCTGGCGTAATAGCGAAGAGGCCCGCACCGATCGCCCTTCCCAACAGTTGCGCAGC
CTGAATGGCGAATGGG
[124 nt withheld, positions 10727-10850]
C
[91 nt withheld, positions 10852-10942]
A
[49 nt withheld, positions 10944-10992]
CCTTTGACGTTGGAGTCCACGTTCTTT
[37 nt withheld, positions 11020-11056]
ACCCTATCTCGGTCTATTCTTTTGATTTATAAGGGATTTTGCCGATTTCGGCCTATTGGTTAAAAAATGA
GCTGATTTAACAAAAATTTAACGCGAATTTTAACAAAATATTAACGCTTACAATTTAGGTGGCACTTTTC
GGGGAAATGTGCGCGGAACCCCTATTTGTTTATTTTTCTAAATACATTCAAATATGTATCCGCTCATGAG
ACAATAACCCTGATAAATGCTTCAATAATATTGAAAAAGGAAGAGTATGAGTATTCAACATTTCCGTGTC
GCCCTTATTCCCTTTTTTGCGGCATTTTGCCTTCCTGTTTTTGCTCACCCAGAAACGCTGGTGAAAGTAA
AAGATGCTGAAGATCAGTTGGGTGCACGAGTGGGTTACATCGAACTGGATCTCAACAGCGGTAAGATCCT
TGAGAGTTTTCGCCCCGAAGAACGTTTTCCAATGATGAGCACTTTTAAAGTTCTGCTATGTGGCGCGGTA
TTATCCCGTATTGACGCCGGGCAAGAGCAACTCGGTCGCCGCATACACTATTCTCAGAATGACTTGGTTG
AGTACTCACCAGTCACAGAAAAGCATCTTACGGATGGCATGACAGTAAGAGAATTATGCAGTGCTGCCAT
AACCATGAGTGATAACACTGCGGCCAACTTACTTCTGACAACGATCGGAGGACCGAAGGAGCTAACCGCT
TTTTTGCACAACATGGGGGATCATGTAACTCGCCTTGATCGTTGGGAACCGGAGCTGAATGAAGCCATAC
CAAACGACGAGCGTGACACCACGATGCCTGTAGCAATGGCAACAACGTTGCGCAAACTATTAACTGGCGA
ACTACTTACTCTAGCTTCCCGGCAACAATTAATAGACTGGATGGAGGCGGATAAAGTTGCAGGACCACTT
CTGCGCTCGGCCCTTCCGGCTGGCTGGTTTATTGCTGATAAATCTGGAGCCGGTGAGCGTGGGTCTCGCG
GTATCATTGCAGCACTGGGGCCAGATGGTAAGCCCTCCCGTATCGTAGTTATCTACACGACGGGGAGTCA
GGCAACTATGGATGAACGAAATAGACAGATCGCTGAGATAGGTGCCTCACTGATTAAGCATTGGTAACTG
TCAGACCAAGTTTACTCATATATACTTTAGATTGATTTAAAACTTCATTTTTAATTTAAAAGGATCTAGG
TGAAGATCCTTTTTGATAATCTCATGACCAAAATCCCTTAACGTGAGTTTTCGTTCCACTGAGCGTCAGA
CCCCGTAGAAAAGATCAAAGGATCTTCTTGAGATCCTTTTTTTCTGCGCGTAATCTGCTGCTTGCAAACA
AAAAAACCACCGCTACCAGCGGTGGTTTGTTTGCCGGATCAAGAGCTACCAACTCTTTTTCCGAAGGTAA
CTGGCTTCAGCAGAGCGCAGATACCAAATACTGTTCTTCTAGTGTAGCCGTAGTTAGGCCACCACTTCAA
GAACTCTGTAGCACCGCCTACATACCTCGCTCTGCTAATCCTGTTACCAGTGGCTGCTGCCAGTGGCGAT
AAGTCGTGTCTTACCGGGTTGGACTCAAGACGATAGTTACCGGATAAGGCGCAGCGGTCGGGCTGAACGG
GGGGTTCGTGCACACAGCCCAGCTTGGAGCGAACGACCTACACCGAACTGAGATACCTACAGCGTGAGCT
ATGAGAAAGCGCCACGCTTCCCGAAGGGAGAAAGGCGGACAGGTATCCGGTAAGCGGCAGGGTCGGAACA
GGAGAGCGCACGAGGGAGCTTCCAGGGGGAAACGCCTGGTATCTTTATAGTCCTGTCGGGTTTCGCCACC
TCTGACTTGAGCGTCGATTTTTGTGATGCTCGTCAGGGGGGCGGAGCCTATGGAAAAACGCCAGCAACGC
GGCCTTTTTACGGTTCCTGGCCTTTTGCTGGCCTTTTGCTCACATGTTCTTTCCTGCGTTATCCCCTGAT
TCTGTGGATAACCGTATTACCGCCTTTGAGTGAGCTGATACCGCTCGCCGCAGC
